>Addgene plasmid #139948 | CF_OriT | addgene full sequence | sequence record 296180 | Addgene NGS Result
TGGTGGTCTCGAGCGATCTTCCGCTGCATAACCCTGCTTCGGGGTCATTATAGCGATTTTTTCGGTATAT
CCATCCTTTTTCGCACGATATACAGGATTTTGCCAAAGGGTTCGTGTAGACTTTCCTTGGTGTATCCAAC
GGCGTCAGCCGGGCAGGATAGGTGAAGTAGGCCCACCCGCGAGCGGGTGTTCCTTCTTCACTGTCCCTTA
TTCGCACCTGGCGGTGCTCAACGGGAATCCTGCTCTGCGAGGCTGGCCGGCTACCGCCGGCGTAACAGAT
GAGGGCAAGCGGATGGCTGATGAAACCAAGCCAACCAGGAAGGGCAGCCCACCTATCAAGGTGTACTGCC
TTCCAGACGAACGAAGGGCGATTGAGGAAAAGGCGGCGGCGGCCGGCATGAGCCTGTCGGCCTACCTGCT
GGCCGTCGGCCAGGGCTACAAAATCACGGGCGTCGTGGACTATGAGCACGTCCGCGAGCTGGTCCGCATC
AATGGCGACCTGGGCCGCCTGGGCGGCCTGCTGAAACTCTGGCTCACCGACGACCCGCGCACGGCGCGGT
TCGGTGATGCCACGATCCTCGCCCTGCTGGCGAAGATCGAAGAGAAGCAGGACGAGCTTGGCAAGGTCAT
GATGGGCGTGGTCCGCCCGAGGGCAGAGCCATGACTTTTTTAGCCGCTAAAACGGCCGGGGGGTGCGCGT
GATTGCCAAGCACGTCCCCATGCGCTCCATCAAGAAGGGCGACTTCGCGGAGCTGGTGAAGTACATCACC
GACGAGCAAGGCAAGACGATCCATTGGAGACCTGAGACGAGACGAGACAGCCTGAGAATGGATGCGAGTA
ATGAGCTCGGCACAAAATCACCACTCGATACAGGCAGCCCATCAGTCCGGGACGGCGTCAGCGGGAGAGC
CGTTGTAAGGCGGCAGACTTTGCTCATGTTACCGATGCTATTCGGAAGAACGGCAACTAAGCTGCCGGGT
TTGAAACACGGATGATCTCGCGGAGGGTAGCATGTTGATTGTAACGATGACAGAGCGTTGCTGCCTGTGA
TCACCGCTCCTCTAGAGTCGACTTGCAGGCATGCAAGCTTAGCAAGCGAACCGGAATTGCCAGCTGGGGC
GCCCTCTGGTAAGGTTGGGAAGCCCTGCAAAGTAAACTGGATGGCTTTCTTGCCGCCAAGGATCTGATGG
CGCAGGGGATCAATATCTGATCAAGAGACAGGATGAGGATCGTTTCGCATGAGGGAAGCGGTGATCGCCG
AAGTATCGACTCAACTATCAGAGGTAGTTGGCGTCATCGAGCGCCATCTCGAACCGACGTTGCTGGCCGT
ACATTTGTACGGCTCCGCAGTGGATGGCGGCCTGAAGCCACACAGTGATATTGATTTGCTGGTTACGGTG
ACCGTAAGGCTTGATGAAACAACGCGGCGAGCTTTGATCAACGACCTTTTGGAAACTTCGGCTTCCCCTG
GAGAGAGTGAGATTCTCCGCGCTGTAGAAGTCACCATTGTTGTGCACGACGACATCATTCCGTGGCGTTA
TCCAGCTAAGCGCGAACTGCAATTTGGAGAATGGCAGCGCAATGACATTCTTGCTGGTATCTTCGAGCCA
GCCACGATCGACATTGATCTGGCTATCTTGCTGACAAAAGCAAGAGAACATAGCGTTGCCTTGGTAGGTC
CAGCGGCGGAGGAACTCTTTGATCCGGTTCCTGAACAGGATCTATTTGAGGCGCTAAATGAAACCTTAAC
GCTATGGAACTCGCCGCCCGACTGGGCTGGCGATGAGCGAAATGTAGTGCTTACGTTGTCCCGCATTTGG
TACAGCGCAGTAACCGGCAAAATCGCGCCGAAGGATGTCGCTGCCGACTGGGCAATGGAGCGCCTGCCGG
CCCAGTATCAGCCCGTCATACTTGAAGCTAGACAGGCTTATCTTGGACAAGAAGAAGATCGCTTGGCCTC
GCGCGCAGATCAGTTGGAAGAATTTGTCCACTACGTGAAAGGCGAGATCACCAAGGTAGTCGGCAAATAA
TAATCACCTAGAATGCATGACCAAAATCCCTTAACGTGAGTTTTCGTTCCACTGAGCGTCAGACCCCGTA
GAAAAGATCAAAGGATCTTCTTGAGATCCTTTTTTTCTGCGCGTAATCTGCTGCTTGCAAACAAAAAAAC
CACCGCTACCAGCGGTGGTTTGTTTGCCGGATCAAGAGCTACCAACTCTTTTTCCGAAGGTAACTGGCTT
CAGCAGAGCGCAGATACCAAATACTGTTCTTCTAGTGTAGCCGTAGTTAGGCCACCACTTCAAGAACTCT
GTAGCACCGCCTACATACCTCGCTCTGCTAATCCTGTTACCAGTGGCTGCTGCCAGTGGCGATAAGTCGT
GTCTTACCGGGTTGGACTCAAGACGATAGTTACCGGATAAGGCGCAGCGGTCGGGCTGAACGGGGGGTTC
GTGCACACAGCCCAGCTTGGAGCGAACGACCTACACCGAACTGAGATACCTACAGCGTGAGCTATGAGAA
AGCGCCACGCTTCCCGAAGGGAGAAAGGCGGACAGGTATCCGGTAAGCGGCAGGGTCGGAACAGGAGAGC
GCACGAGGGAGCTTCCAGGGGGAAACGCCTGGTATCTTTATAGTCCTGTCGGGTTTCGCCACCTCTGACT
TGAGCGTCGATTTTTGTGATGCTCGTCAGGGGGGCGGAGCCTATGGAAAAACGCCAGCAACGCGGCCTTT
TTACGGTTCCTGGCCTTTTGCTGGCCTTTTGCTCACATGTTCTTTCCTGCGTTATCCCCTGATTCTGTGG
GTGGAAGGGCTCGGAGTTGTGGTAATCTATGTATCC
Features (pLannotate 1.2.2; 7 found; start..end, strand, type, name):
    151..260     +  oriT           oriT: incP origin of transfer
    293..664     +  CDS            traJ: oriT-recognizing protein; traJ
    702..788     +  CDS            traI (fragment): TRAI6_ECOLX - Experimental evidence at protein level: Swiss-Prot protein existence level 1. The initiation process of transfer DNA synthesis requires the interaction of at least three plasmid-specific components (TraH, I, and J) at the transfer origin resulting in the assembly of a specialised nucleoprotein complex - the relaxosome. Site- and strand-specific cleavage at the transfer origin is dependent on TraI and TraJ. From Escherichia coli.
   1058..1090    +  misc_feature   MCS (fragment): pUC18/19 multiple cloning site
   1091..1207    +  CDS            tnpA (fragment): TN5P_ECOLX - Also known as tnp. Experimental evidence at protein level: Swiss-Prot protein existence level 1. Mediates transposition of transposon Tn5 by a 'cut and paste' mechanism. First, the monomeric transposase binds the 19 bp inverted DNA repeats flanking the transposon. Then, dimerization of the DNA- bound transposase creates a synaptic DNA complex. After nicking of the first DNA strand, excision of the transposon proceeds through a series of intermediates. The transposase then mediates the insertion of the transposon at a new site by strand transfer. The activity of the wild- type tran
   1239..2027    +  CDS            aadA: S3AD_ECOLX - Experimental evidence at protein level: Swiss-Prot protein existence level 1. Mediates bacterial resistance to the antibiotics streptomycin and spectinomycin. From Escherichia coli.
   2121..2709    +  rep_origin     ori: high-copy-number ColE1/pMB1/pBR322/pUC origin of replication
