[The description below was written by a language model from this plasmid's Addgene catalogue record and pLannotate feature annotations shown in this document.]
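Description:
CF_OriT is a small (about 2.8 kb) synthetic-biology part plasmid that carries an origin of transfer intended for building conjugation cargo plasmids. The catalogue lists its backbone as pCAMBIA-pBR322. It is maintained in E. coli through a ColE1/pMB1-family replication origin and selected through an aadA gene, which encodes an aminoglycoside adenylyltransferase conferring resistance to spectinomycin and streptomycin. The catalogue describes the plasmid as low copy, whereas the automated annotation labels the origin generically as the high-copy ColE1/pUC type. The record does not resolve this difference, though a pBR322-type origin would fit the stated backbone.

The insert, attributed to Pseudomonas, is an IncP-type oriT followed by a complete traJ coding sequence and a short fragment of traI. In IncP systems, TraJ recognises oriT and, together with TraI and TraH, assembles the relaxosome that nicks one strand at the transfer origin to start DNA transfer. Because only traJ is intact here, the remaining relaxase and mating-pair functions would have to be supplied in trans by a helper conjugative plasmid in the donor cell. The table also shows a remnant of a pUC-type multiple cloning site and a short Tn5 transposase fragment upstream of aadA. Both appear to be non-functional leftovers of the backbone's construction history.

No eukaryotic promoter, reporter or expression cassette is annotated, which fits a role as a donor module rather than a finished vector. The cloning sites used are not recorded. The associated work concerns enzyme overexpression in marine diatoms, which suggests that the oriT module is assembled into cargo plasmids delivered from E. coli to diatoms by conjugation.
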