Addgene plasmid #139948: CF_OriT
Purpose: Origin of transfer for conjugation cargo plasmids
Depositing lab: Raffaela Abbriano. Depositing organization: University of Technology, Sydney. Publication: Overexpression of Key Sterol Pathway Enzymes in Two Model Marine Diatoms Alters Sterol Profiles in Phaeodactylum tricornutum. Jaramillo-Madrid AC, Abbriano R, Ashworth J, Fabris M, Pernice M, Ralph PJ. Pharmaceuticals (Basel). 2020 Dec 21;13(12). pii: ph13120481. doi: 10.3390/ph13120481. PubMed 33371196.
Backbone
  Vector backbone: pCAMBIA-pBR322
  Vector type: Synthetic Biology
Growth in bacteria
  Bacterial resistance: Spectinomycin, 50 μg/mL
  Growth temperature: 37°C
  Growth strain: DH5alpha
  Copy number: Low Copy
Gene/Insert
  Gene/Insert name: OriT
  Species: Pseudomonas
  Cloning method: Restriction Enzyme; 5′ cloning site Unknown (unknown if destroyed)
Terms and licenses: Academic/Nonprofit Terms; Industry Terms: Not Available to Industry
How to cite: CF_OriT was a gift from Raffaela Abbriano (Addgene plasmid # 139948 ; http://n2t.net/addgene:139948 ; RRID:Addgene_139948)
